Addgene plasmid #42265: pRK5-mFzd3-1D4
Depositing lab: Chris Garcia & Jeremy Nathans. Depositing organization: Johns Hopkins University and School of Medicine. Publication: Frizzled 2 and frizzled 7 function redundantly in convergent extension and closure of the ventricular septum and palate: evidence for a network of interacting genes. Yu H, Ye X, Guo N, Nathans J. Development. 2012 Dec 1;139(23):4383-94. doi: 10.1242/dev.083352. Epub 2012 Oct 24. PubMed 23095888.
Backbone
  Vector backbone: pRK5
  Vector type: Mammalian Expression
Growth in bacteria
  Bacterial resistance: Ampicillin, 100 μg/mL
  Growth temperature: 37°C
  Growth strain: DH5alpha
  Copy number: Unknown
Gene/Insert
  Gene/Insert name: Frizzled 3
  Species: M. musculus (mouse)
  Entrez Gene: Fzd3 (a.k.a. D930050A07Rik, Fz3)
  Tag / fusion protein: 1D4 (C terminal on insert)
  Cloning method: Unknown
  Sequencing primers: 5′ SP6; 3′ SV40pA-R
Terms and licenses: Academic/Nonprofit Terms; Industry Terms: Not Available to Industry
How to cite: pRK5-mFzd3-1D4 was a gift from Chris Garcia & Jeremy Nathans (Addgene plasmid # 42265 ; http://n2t.net/addgene:42265 ; RRID:Addgene_42265)
