[The description below was written by a language model from this plasmid's Addgene catalogue record and the feature table of its GenBank file.]
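Description:
pRK5-mFzd3-1D4 is a mammalian expression plasmid built on the pRK5 backbone and carrying the mouse Frizzled 3 (Fzd3) coding sequence. Fzd3 belongs to the Frizzled family of seven-transmembrane receptors that bind Wnt ligands and act in Wnt and planar cell polarity signalling. The insert is fused at its C terminus to the 1D4 tag, a short epitope derived from the C-terminal end of rhodopsin and recognised by the 1D4 monoclonal antibody. The tag allows the receptor to be detected by immunoblotting or immunostaining and to be immunoaffinity purified without a Fzd3-specific antibody. The plasmid is propagated in E. coli under ampicillin selection; its copy number is recorded as unknown and no mammalian selection marker is listed.

The catalogue entry does not name the promoter driving the insert or describe other regulatory elements. The listed sequencing primers, SP6 at the 5′ side and an SV40 polyA reverse primer at the 3′ side, imply that the insert lies between an SP6 promoter site and an SV40 polyadenylation signal. The cloning method is also not recorded. The associated GenBank record is a partial 785 bp linear sequence with no annotated features beyond the source line, so it adds no information about the organisation of the construct.

The plasmid comes from a study of redundant Frizzled receptor function in convergent extension and in closure of the ventricular septum and palate in mouse. This suggests use for transient expression of tagged Fzd3 in cultured mammalian cells, probably alongside similarly tagged family members, although the record does not state a specific application.
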