LOCUS       Exported 785 bp ds-DNA linear SYN 13-JUN-2021
DEFINITION  synthetic linear DNA
ACCESSION   .
VERSION     .
KEYWORDS    pRK5-mFzd3-1D4
SOURCE      synthetic DNA construct
  ORGANISM  synthetic DNA construct
REFERENCE   1 (bases 1 to 785)
  AUTHORS   Yu H, Ye X, Guo N, Nathans J
  TITLE     Frizzled 2 and frizzled 7 function redundantly in convergent
            extension and closure of the ventricular septum and palate: evidence
            for a network of interacting genes.
  JOURNAL   Development. 2012 Dec 1;139(23):4383-94. doi: 10.1242/dev.083352.
            Epub 2012 Oct 24.
  PUBMED    23095888
REFERENCE   2 (bases 1 to 785)
  AUTHORS   .
  TITLE     Direct Submission
  JOURNAL   Exported Jun 13, 2021 from SnapGene Server 1.1.58
            http://www.snapgene.com
FEATURES             Location/Qualifiers
     source          1..785
                     /organism="synthetic DNA construct"
                     /mol_type="other DNA"
ORIGIN
        1 tggcggccaa gcttctgcag gtcgactcta gttaggcagg cgccacttgg ctggtctctg
       61 tcttggaagg cgcgccagca ctggttccat cctcctcaat aacacggttc atgctggtgc
      121 catgtgtaat gtgagtcatg gggttgttac tgaggtctcg gatgctgctg tgtcgggact
      181 gctcgttgag ccgatgagaa ctactgtgcc tggaatgatc cgtcagccgt gacatgctgc
      241 cgtgaggtag tctctcctcc attcctcggt aactgcaggg agtgtacctg ccatcccgtg
      301 acctgtggag gctgccatgg tagctgctca ctttgctgtg gacactccct gctttgcttc
      361 tttggtcatc caccatggcc agctgagttg aagaagcatg tgtggatgtc ccttgagtgg
      421 aagttcctct tgattttctt ataattggag tatttgggtc cctcaggagt gactgagcaa
      481 agtcaggttc ctggagcacc tgccggctct cattcactat ctcttttttc ctacgcccat
      541 ggaaaaaact ggcccattca aagcatgtct ttttgcttcc aacccaaaat atagagggaa
      601 tcccaactat gagagccatg agatacttca tcagaaagag aatcaggtct ggacgactca
      661 tctgagtaac ctggtacgga catggaatgt gatactctct gcagcgttcc tggatccatg
      721 ttgtctccca gatgccgcgg taagcttgct cataaaagta acatccaatt acaaccaaga
      781 gtggc
//
